Addgene plasmid #182431: Coexpressed mRuby3 VLP
Purpose: Yeast integrative plasmid for expressing Murine polyomavirus deltaVP1 (GAL1 promoter), VP2C-GFP (GAL10 promoter), and VP2C-mRuby3 (GAL7 promoter). Contains uracil auxotrophic marker (K. lactis URA3).
Depositing lab: Claudia Vickers. Depositing organization: University of Queensland. Publication: Synthetic in vivo compartmentalisation improves metabolic flux and modulates the product profile of promiscuous enzymes. Cheah LC, Liu L, Plan MR, Peng B, Lu Z, Schenk G, Vickers CE, Sainsbury F. bioRxiv 2022.11.24.517869 10.1101/2022.11.24.517869.
Backbone
  Vector backbone: pILGFPB5A
  Vector type: Yeast Expression, Synthetic Biology
  Selectable markers: URA3
Growth in bacteria
  Bacterial resistance: Ampicillin, 100 μg/mL
  Growth temperature: 37°C
  Growth strain: DH5alpha
  Copy number: High Copy
Gene/Insert 1
  Gene/Insert name: VP2C-GFP (alt name: VP2C-yEGFP)
  Species: Synthetic; Murine polyomavirus
  Insert size (bp): 927
  Promoter: GAL10
  Cloning method: Gibson Cloning
  Sequencing primers: 5′ GTGGTAATGCCATGTAATATGATTATTAAAC; 3′ CTCAACAGTGCTCCGAAG
Gene/Insert 2
  Gene/Insert name: deltaVP1 (alt name: VP1, deltaNLS VP1)
  Species: Synthetic; Murine polyomavirus
  Insert size (bp): 1143
  Promoter: GAL1
  Cloning method: Gibson Cloning
  Sequencing primers: 5′ ACTTCTTATTCAAATGTCATAAAAGTATCAAC; 3′ CCAGCCTGCTTTTCTGTAAC
Gene/Insert 3
  Gene/Insert name: VP2C-mRuby3 (alt name: VP2C-RFP)
  Species: Synthetic; Murine polyomavirus
  Insert size (bp): 912
  Promoter: GAL7
  Cloning method: Gibson Cloning
  Sequencing primers: 5′ TAGTATTCGTTTGGTAAAGTAGAGG; 3′ GCATTGGCACGGTGCAACAC
Terms and licenses: Academic/Nonprofit Terms; Industry Terms: Not Available to Industry
Depositor comments: mRuby3 is slow to mature at 30 degC. Further incubation at 37 degC required after protein purification for complete fluorophore maturation. Please visit https://www.biorxiv.org/content/10.1101/2022.11.24.517869v1 for bioRxiv preprint.
How to cite: Coexpressed mRuby3 VLP was a gift from Claudia Vickers (Addgene plasmid # 182431 ; http://n2t.net/addgene:182431 ; RRID:Addgene_182431)
