[The description below was written by a language model from this plasmid's Addgene catalogue record and pLannotate feature annotations shown in this document.]
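Description:
Coexpressed mRuby3 VLP is an 8.5 kb yeast integrative expression plasmid built on the pILGFPB5A backbone and used in synthetic biology work on in vivo compartmentalisation. In E. coli it is maintained at high copy through a ColE1/pUC-type origin and selected with ampicillin via the β-lactamase gene. The backbone also carries remnants of lac regulatory elements, lacZα, rop and bom. No yeast replication origin is annotated, which fits its integrative design. Yeast transformants are selected by uracil prototrophy. The catalogue describes the marker as K. lactis URA3, whereas the automated annotation labels the full-length URA3 coding sequence by its S. cerevisiae homologue. Short S. cerevisiae URA3 promoter and coding fragments are also annotated; they may serve as homology for targeting, though the record does not state the integration locus.

The payload consists of three galactose-regulated cassettes encoding murine polyomavirus capsid components. A divergent GAL1,10 promoter drives deltaVP1 from the GAL1 side; this is the major capsid protein, whose alternative name, deltaNLS VP1, indicates that its nuclear localisation signal has been removed. The GAL10 side drives VP2C-GFP, a C-terminal fragment of the minor capsid protein VP2 fused to yeast-enhanced GFP, which the annotation matches to GFPmut3. A third cassette places VP2C-mRuby3 under the GAL7 promoter, which is listed in the catalogue but not picked up in the feature table.

VP1 self-assembles into virus-like particles, and the VP2 fragment acts as an anchor that binds inside VP1 pentamers. Co-expression should therefore load green and red fluorescent cargos together into the same particles, providing a test of dual-cargo encapsulation in yeast. The depositor notes that mRuby3 matures slowly at yeast growth temperature.
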