Features (pLannotate 1.2.2; 19 found; start..end, strand, type, name):
     31..130     +  CDS            URA3 (fragment): orotidine-5'-phosphate decarboxylase, required for uracil biosynthesis; S. cerevisiae URA3; yeast auxotrophic marker, counterselectable with 5-fluoroorotic acid (5-FOA)
    284..300     -  protein_bind   lac operator: The lac repressor binds to the lac operator to inhibit transcription in E. coli. This inhibition can be relieved by adding lactose or isopropyl-β-D-thiogalactopyranoside (IPTG). lac repressor encoded by lacI
    308..338     -  promoter       lac promoter: promoter for the E. coli lac operon
    353..374     -  protein_bind   CAP binding site: CAP binding activates transcription in the presence of cAMP. E. coli catabolite activator protein
    387..479     -  CDS            lacI (fragment): lac repressor; lacI; The lac repressor binds to the lac operator to inhibit transcription in E. coli. This inhibition can be relieved by adding lactose or isopropyl-β-D-thiogalactopyranoside (IPTG).
    662..1250    -  rep_origin     ori: high-copy-number ColE1/pMB1/pBR322/pUC origin of replication
   1421..2281    -  CDS            AmpR: β-lactamase; bla; confers resistance to ampicillin, carbenicillin, and related antibiotics
   2282..2386    -  promoter       AmpR promoter: bla
   2481..2516    +  CDS            rop (fragment): Rop protein, which maintains plasmids at low copy number; rop
   2618..2717    +  misc_feature   bom (fragment): basis of mobility region from pBR322
   2723..2880    -  CDS            lacZα (fragment): LacZα fragment of β-galactosidase; lacZ fragment
   2887..3050    +  promoter       URA3 promoter (fragment): S. cerevisiae URA3
   3053..3838    +  CDS            URA3: PYRF_YEAST - Experimental evidence at protein level: Swiss-Prot protein existence level 1. From Saccharomyces cerevisiae (strain ATCC 204508 / S288c) (Baker's yeast).
   4134..4844    -  CDS            mRuby3: mRuby3 is a basic (constitutively fluorescent) red fluorescent protein published in 2016, derived from Entacmaea quadricolor. It has low acid sensitivity.
   4890..5042    -  CDS            VP2_POVMA (fragment): Experimental evidence at protein level: Swiss-Prot protein existence level 1. [Isoform VP3]: structural protein that resides within the core of the capsid surrounded by 72 VP1 pentamers. Following virus endocytosis and trafficking to the endoplasmic reticulum, VP2 and VP3 form oligomers and integrate into the endoplasmic reticulum membrane. Heterooligomer VP2-VP3 may create a viroporin for transporting the viral genome across the endoplasmic reticulum membrane to the cytoplasm. Nuclear entry of the viral DNA involves the selective exposure and importin recognition of VP2 or Vp3 nuclear localiz
   5786..6496    -  CDS            GFPmut3: GFPmut3 is a basic (constitutively fluorescent) green fluorescent protein published in 1996, derived from Aequorea victoria. It is reported to be a very rapidly-maturing weak dimer.
   6551..6703    -  CDS            VP2_POVMA (fragment): Experimental evidence at protein level: Swiss-Prot protein existence level 1. [Isoform VP3]: structural protein that resides within the core of the capsid surrounded by 72 VP1 pentamers. Following virus endocytosis and trafficking to the endoplasmic reticulum, VP2 and VP3 form oligomers and integrate into the endoplasmic reticulum membrane. Heterooligomer VP2-VP3 may create a viroporin for transporting the viral genome across the endoplasmic reticulum membrane to the cytoplasm. Nuclear entry of the viral DNA involves the selective exposure and importin recognition of VP2 or Vp3 nuclear localiz
   6724..7377    +  promoter       GAL1,10 promoter: GAL1 and GAL10 genes of S. cerevisiae; divergent inducible promoter, regulated by Gal4
   7379..13      +  CDS            VP1_POVMP (across the origin): Experimental evidence at protein level: Swiss-Prot protein existence level 1. Forms an icosahedral capsid with a T=7 symmetry and a 40 nm diameter. The capsid is composed of 72 pentamers linked to each other by disulfide bonds and associated with VP2 or VP3 proteins. Interacts with terminal alpha(2,3)-linked sialic acids on the cell surface to provide virion attachment to target cell. This attachment induces virion internalization predominantly through caveolin-mediated endocytosis. Once attached, the virion is internalized by caveolin- mediated endocytosis and traffics to the endoplasmic reti
>Addgene plasmid #182431 | Coexpressed mRuby3 VLP | addgene full sequence | sequence record 360113 | Addgene NGS Result
ATTCCCTGGTAATTAAGCGGCCGCACTAGTAGGACTATTTGCAAAGGGAAGGGATGCTAAGGTAGAGGGT
GAACGTTACAGAAAAGCAGGCTGGGAAGCATATTTGAGAAGATGCGGCCAGCAAAACTAAAAAACTGTAT
TATAAGTAAATGCATGTATACTAAACTCACAAATTAGAGCTTCAATTTAATTATATCAGTTATTACCCGG
GAATCTCGGTCGTAATGATTTAAATGCATGCAAGCTTGGCGTAATCATGGTCATAGCTGTTTCCTGTGTG
AAATTGTTATCCGCTCACAATTCCACACAACATACGAGCCGGAAGCATAAAGTGTAAAGCCTGGGGTGCC
TAATGAGTGAGCTAACTCACATTAATTGCGTTGCGCTCACTGCCCGCTTTCCAGTCGGGAAACCTGTCGT
GCCAGCTGCATTAATGAATCGGCCAACGCGCGGGGAGAGGCGGTTTGCGTATTGGGCGCTCTTCCGCTTC
CTCGCTCACTGACTCGCTGCGCTCGGTCGTTCGGCTGCGGCGAGCGGTATCAGCTCACTCAAAGGCGGTA
ATACGGTTATCCACAGAATCAGGGGATAACGCAGGAAAGAACATGTGAGCAAAAGGCCAGCAAAAGGCCA
GGAACCGTAAAAAGGCCGCGTTGCTGGCGTTTTTCCATAGGCTCCGCCCCCCTGACGAGCATCACAAAAA
TCGACGCTCAAGTCAGAGGTGGCGAAACCCGACAGGACTATAAAGATACCAGGCGTTTCCCCCTGGAAGC
TCCCTCGTGCGCTCTCCTGTTCCGACCCTGCCGCTTACCGGATACCTGTCCGCCTTTCTCCCTTCGGGAA
GCGTGGCGCTTTCTCATAGCTCACGCTGTAGGTATCTCAGTTCGGTGTAGGTCGTTCGCTCCAAGCTGGG
CTGTGTGCACGAACCCCCCGTTCAGCCCGACCGCTGCGCCTTATCCGGTAACTATCGTCTTGAGTCCAAC
CCGGTAAGACACGACTTATCGCCACTGGCAGCAGCCACTGGTAACAGGATTAGCAGAGCGAGGTATGTAG
GCGGTGCTACAGAGTTCTTGAAGTGGTGGCCTAACTACGGCTACACTAGAAGAACAGTATTTGGTATCTG
CGCTCTGCTGAAGCCAGTTACCTTCGGAAAAAGAGTTGGTAGCTCTTGATCCGGCAAACAAACCACCGCT
GGTAGCGGTGGTTTTTTTGTTTGCAAGCAGCAGATTACGCGCAGAAAAAAAGGATCTCAAGAAGATCCTT
TGATCTTTTCTACGGGGTCTGACGCTCAGTGGAACGAAAACTCACGTTAAGGGATTTTGGTCATGAGATT
ATCAAAAAGGATCTTCACCTAGATCCTTTTAAATTAAAAATGAAGTTTTAAATCAATCTAAAGTATATAT
GAGTAAACTTGGTCTGACAGTTACCAATGCTTAATCAGTGAGGCACCTATCTCAGCGATCTGTCTATTTC
GTTCATCCATAGTTGCCTGACTCCCCGTCGTGTAGATAACTACGATACGGGAGGGCTTACCATCTGGCCC
CAGTGCTGCAATGATACCGCGAGACCCACGCTCACCGGCTCCAGATTTATCAGCAATAAACCAGCCAGCC
GGAAGGGCCGAGCGCAGAAGTGGTCCTGCAACTTTATCCGCCTCCATCCAGTCTATTAATTGTTGCCGGG
AAGCTAGAGTAAGTAGTTCGCCAGTTAATAGTTTGCGCAACGTTGTTGCCATTGCTACAGGCATCGTGGT
GTCACGCTCGTCGTTTGGTATGGCTTCATTCAGCTCCGGTTCCCAACGATCAAGGCGAGTTACATGATCC
CCCATGTTGTGCAAAAAAGCGGTTAGCTCCTTCGGTCCTCCGATCGTTGTCAGAAGTAAGTTGGCCGCAG
TGTTATCACTCATGGTTATGGCAGCACTGCATAATTCTCTTACTGTCATGCCATCCGTAAGATGCTTTTC
TGTGACTGGTGAGTACTCAACCAAGTCATTCTGAGAATAGTGTATGCGGCGACCGAGTTGCTCTTGCCCG
GCGTCAATACGGGATAATACCGCGCCACATAGCAGAACTTTAAAAGTGCTCATCATTGGAAAACGTTCTT
CGGGGCGAAAACTCTCAAGGATCTTACCGCTGTTGAGATCCAGTTCGATGTAACCCACTCGTGCACCCAA
CTGATCTTCAGCATCTTTTACTTTCACCAGCGTTTCTGGGTGAGCAAAAACAGGAAGGCAAAATGCCGCA
AAAAAGGGAATAAGGGCGACACGGAAATGTTGAATACTCATACTCTTCCTTTTTCAATATTATTGAAGCA
TTTATCAGGGTTATTGTCTCATGAGCGGATACATATTTGAATGTATTTAGAAAAATAAACAAATAGGGGT
TCCGCGCACATTTCCCCGAAAAGTGCCACCTGACGTCTAAGAAACCATTATTATCATGACATTAACCTAT
AAAAATAGGCGTATCACGAGGCCCTTTCGTCTCGCGCGTTTCGGTGATGACGGTGAAAACCTCTGACACA
TGCAGCTCCCGGAGACGGTCACAGCTTGTCTGTAAGCGGATGCCGGGAGCAGACAAGCCCGTCAGGGCGC
GTCAGCGGGTGTTGGCGGGTGTCGGGGCTGGCTTAACTATGCGGCATCAGAGCAGATTGTACTGAGAGTG
CACCATATGCGGTGTGAAATACCGCACAGATGCGTAAGGAGAAAATACCGCATCAGGCGCCATTCGCCAT
TCAGGCTGCGCAACTGTTGGGAAGGGCGATCGGTGCGGGCCTCTTCGCTATTACGCCAGCTGGCGAAAGG
GGGATGTGCTGCAAGGCGATTAAGTTGGGTAACGCCAGGGTTTTCCCAGTCACGACGTTGTAAAACGACG
GCCAGTGAATTCATTTAAATTTTTTTGATTCGGTAATCTCCGAACAGAAGGAAGAACGAAGGAAGGAGCA
CAGACTTAGATTGGTATATATACGCATATGTAGTGTTGAAGAAACATGAAATTGCCCAGTATTCTTAACC
CAACTGCACAGAACAAAAACCTGCAGGAAACGAAGATAAAACATGTCCACAAAATCATATACCAGTAGAG
CTGAGACTCATGCAAGTCCGGTTGCATCGAAACTTTTACGTTTAATGGATGAAAAGAAGACCAATTTGTG
TGCTTCTCTTGACGTTCGTTCGACTGATGAGCTATTGAAACTTGTTGAAACGTTGGGTCCATACATTTGC
CTTTTGAAAACACACGTTGATATCTTGGATGATTTCAGTTATGAGGGTACTGTCGTTCCATTGAAAGCAT
TGGCAGAGAAATACAAGTTCTTGATATTTGAGGACAGAAAATTCGCCGATATCGGTAACACAGTCAAATT
ACAATATACATCGGGCGTTTACCGTATCGCAGAATGGTCTGATATCACCAACGCCCACGGGGTTACTGGT
GCTGGTATTGTTGCTGGCTTGAAACAAGGTGCGCAAGAGGTCACCAAAGAACCAAGGGGATTATTGATGC
TTGCTGAATTGTCTTCCAAGGGTTCTCTAGCACACGGTGAATATACTAAGGGTACCGTTGATATTGCAAA
GAGTGATAAAGATTTCGTTATTGGGTTCATTGCTCAGAACGATATGGGAGGAAGAGAAGAAGGGTTTGAT
TGGCTAATCATGACCCCAGGTGTAGGTTTAGACGACAAAGGCGATGCATTGGGTCAGCAGTACAGAACCG
TCGACGAAGTTGTAAGTGGTGGATCAGATATCATCATTGTTGGCAGAGGACTTTTCGCCAAGGGTAGAGA
TCCTAAGGTTGAAGGTGAAAGATACAGAAATGCTGGATGGGAAGCGTACCAAAAGAGAATCAGCGCTCCC
CATTAATTATACAGGAAACTTAATAGAACAAATCACATATTTAATCTAATAGCCACCTGCATTGGCACGG
TGCAACACTACTTCAACTTCATCTTACAAAAAGATCACGTGATCTGTTGTATTGGGATCTCTAGAGTAAC
AATATCATGAGACCTTTTATAGAAGTGGCGCCAAAACTAAATGTATTTGAAAATACAAAAAACGCACAGG
TTTCTTTATATATGTATATATATATATATATATATATAAAACTGTACATATACTGTTTAAATTAATCTAT
TTACTTGTACAGCTCGTCCATGCCACCACCAAGGTTGCTGTATTTGGCAACTGCCACTTCGCGTTGCACT
ACGTAGGTTTCATTGTCACTCTCCTCGATCCTTTCCAGGCGGTGATCAACGGCATGGACACCGGGCATCT
TGATGTTCCCGACGGTCTTTTTTGACCTGTAAGTTGTCACGAAGTTGCAGTGCAGATGGCCACCACCATC
AACTTTCAGTGCGATGTCAGTGTATCCTCTCAGACCACCATCTGCTGGATACATCATCTCTGTATTAGGC
TCCCAACCCTTGGTCTTCTTCTGCATCACGGGACCATTGGAGGGAAAGTTTACCCCTCTGACCTTGACGT
TGTAGACGAGCTCGCCATCCTCAAGGCTGGTGTCCTGCGTGACGGTGACGACTCCACCATCTTCGTATCT
CGTAACTCTTTCCCAAGTAAAACCCTCAGGAAAGGACTGTTTAAAGAAATCAGGGATGTCGGCCGGGTAC
TTGATAAAAGTACGGCTGCCATACATGAACGACGTGGCAAGAATGTCAAAGGCAAATGGCAGGGGTCCTC
CCTCGATGACTTTGATCCTCATGGTTTGCACTCCCTCGTACGGTCTGCCTTCTCCTTCACCTGTGCATTT
GAATTGGTGGCCGTTGACCGAACCTTCCATGACCACCTTCATACGCATATTTTCCTTGATCAGCTCTTCG
CCCTTAGACACCATAGAACCGCCGCCACCGGAGCCACCGCCACCAGAACCACCACCACCTGGAGTGATGT
CACCATACAAACCCAAAATCAATGGCAACATCCAATCTGGAGTAACTCTTTGATGAGAAACAACTTGAGC
TTGATAAAATTTAATAACTTCACCAGATTCATCTTGAATATGAGCAGCTGGAGTTGGACCACCATTACCC
ATTTTATCGATTTTTGAGGGAATATTCAACTGTTTTTTTTTATCATGTTGATGCTCTGCATAATAATGCC
CATAAATATTTCCGACCTGCTTTTATATCTTTGCTAGCCAAACTAACTGAACATAGCTACACATTATTTT
CAGCTTGGCTATTTTGTGAACACTGTATAGCCAGTCCTTCGGATCACGGTCAACAGTTGTCCGAGCGCTT
TTTGGACCCTTTCCCTTATTTTTGGGTTAAGGAAAATGACAGAAAATATATCTAATGAGCCTTCGCTCAA
CAGTGCTCCGAAGTATAGCTTTCCAAAAGGAGAGGCAAAGCAATTTAAGAATGTATGAACAAAATAAAGG
GGAAAAATTACCCCCTCTACTTTACCAAACGAATACTACCAATAATATTTACAACTTTTCCTTATGATTT
TTTCACTGAAGCGCTTCGCAATAGTTGTGAGTGATATCAAAAGTAACGAAATGAACTCCGCGGCTCGTGC
TATATTCTTGTTGCTACCGTCCATATCTTTCCATAGATTTTCAATTTTTGATGTCTCCATGGTGGTACAG
AGAACTTGTAAACAATTCGGTCCCTACATGTGAGGAAATTCGCTGTGACACTTTTATCACTGAACTCCAA
ATTTAAAAAATAGCATAAAATTCGTTATACAGCAAATCTATGTGTTGCAATTAAGAACTAAAAGATATAG
AGTGCATATTTTCAAGAAGGATAGTAAGCTGGCAAATTAAGATCTTTTGTACAATTCATCCATACCATGG
GTAATACCAGCAGCAGTAACAAATTCTAACAAGACCATGTGGTCTCTCTTTTCGTTTGGATCTTTGGATA
AGGCAGATTGAGTGGATAAGTAATGGTTGTCTGGTAACAAGACTGGACCATCACCAATTGGAGTATTTTG
TTGATAATGGTCAGCTAATTGAACAGAACCATCTTCAATGTTGTGTCTAATTTTGAAGTTAACTTTGATA
CCATTCTTTTGTTTGTCAGCCATGATGTAAACATTGTGAGAGTTATAGTTGTATTCCAATTTGTGACCTA
AAATGTTACCATCTTCTTTAAAATCAATACCTTTTAATTCGATTCTATTAACTAAGGTATCACCTTCAAA
CTTGACTTCAGCTCTGGTCTTGTAGTTACCGTCATCTTTGAAAAAAATAGTTCTTTCTTGAACATAACCT
TCTGGCATGGCAGACTTGAAAAAGTCATGTTGTTTCATATGATCTGGGTATCTCGCAAAACATTGAACAC
CATAACCGAAAGTAGTGACTAAGGTTGGCCATGGAACTGGCAATTTACCAGTAGTACAAATAAATTTTAA
GGTCAATTTACCGTAAGTAGCATCACCTTCACCTTCACCGGAGACAGAAAATTTGTGACCATTAACATCA
CCATCTAATTCAACCAAAATTGGGACAACACCAGTGAATAATTCTTCACCTTTAGAGGATCCCATAGAAC
CGCCGCCACCGGAGCCACCGCCACCAGAACCACCACCACCTGGAGTGATGTCACCATACAAACCCAAAAT
CAATGGCAACATCCAATCTGGAGTAACTCTTTGATGAGAAACAACTTGAGCTTGATAAAATTTAATAACT
TCACCAGATTCATCTTGAATATGAGCAGCTGGAGTTGGACCACCATTACCCATTTTATCGATTTATATTG
AATTTTCAAAAATTCTTACTTTTTTTTTTGGATGGACGCAAAGAAGTTTAATAATCATATTACATGGCAA
TACCACCATATACATATCCATATCTAATCTTACTTATATGTTGTGGAAATGTAAAGAGCCCCATTATCTT
AGCCTAAAAAAACCTTCTCTTTGGAACTTTCAGTAATACGCTTAACTGCTCATTGCTATATTGAAGTACG
GATTAGAAGCCGCCGAGCGGGCGACAGCCCTCCGACGGAAGACTCTCCTCCGTGCGTCCTGGTCTTCACC
GGTCGCGTTCCTGAAACGCAGATGTGCCTCGCGCCGCACTGCTCCGAACAATAAAGATTCTACAATACTA
GCTTTTATGGTTATGAAGAGGAAAAATTGGCAGTAACCTGGCCCCACAAACCTTCAAATCAACGAATCAA
ATTAACAACCATAGGATAATAATGCGATTAGTTTTTTAGCCTTATTTCTGGGGTAATTAATCAGCGAAGC
GATGATTTTTGATCTATTAACAGATATATAAATGCAAAAGCTGCATAACCACTTTAACTAATACTTTCAA
CATTTTCGGTTTGTATTACTTCTTATTCAAATGTCATAAAAGTATCAACAAAAAATTGTTAATATACCTC
TATACTTTAACGTCAAGGAGAAAAAACTATAGCTAGCAAAATGGCTTCAGGTGTAAGTAAATGCGAAACC
AAATGCACAAAGGCTTGCCCTAGACCAGCTCCAGTTCCTAAGTTATTGATTAAAGGTGGTATGGAAGTTT
TGGATTTGGTTACAGGTCCAGATTCTGTTACTGAAATCGAAGCATTTTTGAACCCAAGAATGGGTCAACC
ACCAACACCAGAATCTTTAACTGAAGGTGGTCAATATTACGGTTGGTCAAGAGGTATTAATTTGGCTACA
TCTGATACTGAAGATTCACCAGGTAATAATACATTACCAACTTGGTCTATGGCAAAATTGCAATTACCAA
TGTTGAACGAAGATTTGACTTGTGATACTTTGCAAATGTGGGAAGCAGTTTCAGTTAAAACAGAAGTTGT
TGGTTCTGGTTCTTTGTTGGATGTTCATGGTTTTAATAAGCCAACAGATACTGTTAACACAAAGGGTATT
TCTACTCCAGTTGAAGGTTCACAATATCATGTTTTTGCTGTTGGTGGTGAACCATTGGATTTGCAAGGTT
TAGTTACAGATGCAAGAACTAAGTACAAGGAAGAAGGTGTTGTTACTATTAAAACAATCACTAAGAAAGA
TATGGTTAATAAGGATCAAGTTTTGAACCCAATTTCAAAGGCTAAATTGGATAAGGATGGCATGTACCCA
GTTGAAATTTGGCATCCAGATCCAGCTAAAAATGAAAACACAAGATACTTCGGTAATTACACTGGTGGTA
CTACAACTCCACCAGTTTTGCAATTCACTAACACTTTGACAACTGTTTTGTTAGATGAAAATGGTGTTGG
TCCATTATGTAAAGGTGAAGGTTTGTACTTATCTTGCGTTGATATTATGGGTTGGAGAGTTACAAGAAAC
TACGATGTTCATCATTGGAGAGGTTTGCCAAGATACTTCAAGATTACTTTAAGAAAAAGATGGGTTAAAA
ATCCATACCCAATGGCTTCTTTGATTTCTTCTTTGTTTAATAATATGTTACCACAAGTTCAAGGTCAACC
AATGGAAGGTGAAAACACACAAGTTGAAGAAGTTAGAGTTTACGATGGTACTGAACCAGTTCCAGGTGAC
CCTGACATGACAAGATATGTAGATAGATTCGGTAAAACTAAAACTGT
